>Addgene plasmid #231776 | pCMV-mGold2t-Calnexin-N-14 | addgene full sequence | sequence record 461113 | Addgene NGS Result
ATTACCGCCATGCATTAGTTATTAATAGTAATCAATTACGGGGTCATTAGTTCATAGCCCATATATGGAG
TTCCGCGTTACATAACTTACGGTAAATGGCCCGCCTGGCTGACCGCCCAACGACCCCCGCCCATTGACGT
CAATAATGACGTATGTTCCCATAGTAACGCCAATAGGGACTTTCCATTGACGTCAATGGGTGGAGTATTT
ACGGTAAACTGCCCACTTGGCAGTACATCAAGTGTATCATATGCCAAGTACGCCCCCTATTGACGTCAAT
GACGGTAAATGGCCCGCCTGGCATTATGCCCAGTACATGACCTTATGGGACTTTCCTACTTGGCAGTACA
TCTACGTATTAGTCATCGCTATTACCATGGTGATGCGGTTTTGGCAGTACATCAATGGGCGTGGATAGCG
GTTTGACTCACGGGGATTTCCAAGTCTCCACCCCATTGACGTCAATGGGAGTTTGTTTTGGCACCAAAAT
CAACGGGACTTTCCAAAATGTCGTAACAACTCCGCCCCATTGACGCAAATGGGCGGTAGGCGTGTACGGT
GGGAGGTCTATATAAGCAGAGCTGGTTTAGTGAACCGTCAGATCCGCTAGCGCTACCGGACTCAGATCTC
GAGACCGCCATGGAAGGGAAGTGGTTGCTGTGTATGTTACTGGTGCTTGGAACTGCTATTGTTGAGGCTC
ATGATGGACATGATGATGATGTGATTGATATTGAGGATGACCTTGACGATGTCATTGAAGAGGTAGAAGA
CTCAAAACCAGATACCACTGCTCCTCCTTCATCTCCCAAGGTTACTTACAAAGCTCCAGTTCCAACAGGG
GAAGTATATTTTGCTGATTCTTTTGACAGAGGAACTCTGTCAGGGTGGATTTTATCCAAAGCCAAGAAAG
ACGATACCGATGATGAAATTGCCAAATATGATGGAAAGTGGGAGGTAGAGGAAATGAAGGAGTCAAAGCT
TCCAGGTGATAAAGGACTTGTGTTGATGTCTCGGGCCAAGCATCATGCCATCTCTGCTAAACTGAACAAG
CCCTTCCTGTTTGACACCAAGCCTCTCATTGTTCAGTATGAGGTTAATTTCCAAAATGGAATAGAATGTG
GTGGTGCCTATGTGAAACTGCTTTCTAAAACACCAGAACTCAACCTGGATCAGTTCCATGACAAGACCCC
TTATACGATTATGTTTGGTCCAGATAAATGTGGAGAGGACTATAAACTGCACTTCATCTTCCGACACAAA
AACCCCAAAACGGGTATCTATGAAGAAAAACATGCTAAGAGGCCAGATGCAGATCTGAAGACCTATTTTA
CTGATAAGAAAACACATCTTTACACACTAATCTTGAATCCAGATAATAGTTTTGAAATACTGGTTGACCA
ATCTGTGGTGAATAGTGGAAATCTGCTCAATGACATGACTCCTCCTGTAAATCCTTCACGTGAAATTGAG
GACCCAGAAGACCGGAAGCCCGAGGATTGGGATGAAAGACCAAAAATCCCAGATCCAGAAGCTGTCAAGC
CAGATGACTGGGATGAAGATGCCCCTGCTAAGATTCCAGATGAAGAGGCCACAAAACCCGAAGGCTGGTT
AGATGATGAGCCTGAGTACGTACCTGATCCAGACGCAGAGAAACCTGAGGATTGGGATGAAGACATGGAT
GGAGAATGGGAGGCTCCTCAGATTGCCAACCCTAGATGTGAGTCAGCTCCTGGATGTGGTGTCTGGCAGC
GACCTGTGATTGACAACCCCAATTATAAAGGCAAATGGAAGCCTCCTATGATTGACAATCCCAGTTACCA
GGGAATCTGGAAACCCAGGAAAATACCAAATCCAGATTTCTTTGAAGATCTGGAACCTTTCAGAATGACT
CCTTTTAGTGCTATTGGTTTGGAGCTGTGGTCCATGACCTCTGACATTTTTTTTGACAACTTTATCATTT
GTGCTGATCGAAGAATAGTTGATGATTGGGCCAATGATGGATGGGGCCTGAAGAAAGCTGCTGATGGGGC
TGCTGAGCCAGGCGTTGTGGGGCAGATGAACGAGGCAGCTGAAGAGCGCCCGTGGCTGTGGGTAGTCTAT
ATTCTAACTGTAGCCCTTCCTGTGTTCCTGGTTATCCTCTTCTGCTGTTCTGGAAAGAAACAGACCAGTG
GTATGGAGTATAAGAAAACTGATGCACCTCAACCGGATGTGAAGGAAGAGGAAGAAGAGAAGGAAGAGGA
AAAGGACAAGGGAGATGAGGAGGAGGAAGGAGAAGAGAAACTTGAAGAGAAACAGAAAAGTGATGCTGAA
GAAGATGGTGGCACTGTCAGTCAAGAGGAGGAAGACAGAAAACCTAAAGCAGAGGAGGATGAAATTTTGA
ACAGATCACCAAGAAACAGAAAGCCACGAAGAGAGGGGGGTGCGTCAGGCGGCAGCGGATCTGGACCGGT
CGCCACCATGGCGAGCAAGGGCGAGGAGCTGTTCACCGGGGTGGTGCCCATCCTGGTCGAGCTGGACGGC
GACATAAACGGCCACAAGTTCAGCGTGTCCGGCGAGGGCGAGGGCGATGCCACCTACGGCAAGCTGACCC
TGAAGTTCATCTGCACCACCGGCAAGCTGCCCGTGCCCTGGCCCACCCTCGTGACCAGCCTGGGCTACGG
CCTGCAGTGCTTCGCCCGCTACCCCGACAACATGAAGCGGCACGACTTCTTCAAGTCCGCCATGCCCGAA
GGCTACGTCCAGGAGCGCACCATCTTCTTCGAGGACGACGGCAACTACAAGACCCGCGCCGAGGTGAAGT
TTGAGGGCGGCACCCTGGTGAACCGCGTCGAGCTGAAGGGCATCGACTTCAAGGAGGACGGCAACATCCT
GGGGCACAAGCTGGAGTACAACTACAACTGCCACAACGTCTTTATCACCGCCGACAGGCAGCAGAACGGC
ATCAAGGTCAACTTCAAGATCCGCCACAACATCGAGGTCGGCGGCGTGCAGCTCGCCGACCACTACCAGC
AGAACACCCCCATCGGCGACGGCCCCGTGCTGCTGCCCGACAACCACTACCTGAGCTACCAGACCAAGCT
GAGCAAAGACCCCAACGAGAAGCGCGATCACATGGTCCTGCTGGAGTTCGTGACCGCCGCCGGGATCACT
CTCAGCATGGACGAGCTGTACAAGTAAAGCGGCCGCGACTCTAGATCATAATCAGCCATACCACATTTGT
AGAGGTTTTACTTGCTTTAAAAAACCTCCCACACCTCCCCCTGAACCTGAAACATAAAATGAATGCAATT
GTTGTTGTTAACTTGTTTATTGCAGCTTATAATGGTTACAAATAAAGCAATAGCATCACAAATTTCACAA
ATAAAGCATTTTTTTCACTGCATTCTAGTTGTGGTTTGTCCAAACTCATCAATGTATCTTAAGGCGTAAA
TTGTAAGCGTTAATATTTTGTTAAAATTCGCGTTAAATTTTTGTTAAATCAGCTCATTTTTTAACCAATA
GGCCGAAATCGGCAAAATCCCTTATAAATCAAAAGAATAGACCGAGATAGGGT
[37 nt withheld, positions 3554-3590]
AAAGAACGTGGACTCCAACGTCAAAGG
[49 nt withheld, positions 3618-3666]
T
[91 nt withheld, positions 3668-3758]
G
[124 nt withheld, positions 3760-3883]
CAGGTGGCACTTTTCGGGGAAATGTGCGCGGAACCCCTATTTGTTTATTTTTCTAAATACATTCAAATAT
GTATCCGCTCATGAGACAATAACCCTGATAAATGCTTCAATAATATTGAAAAAGGAAGAGTCCTGAGGCG
GAAAGAACCAGCTGTGGAATGTGTGTCAGTTAGGGTGTGGAAAGTCCCCAGGCTCCCCAGCAGGCAGAAG
TATGCAAAGCATGCATCTCAATTAGTCAGCAACCAGGTGTGGAAAGTCCCCAGGCTCCCCAGCAGGCAGA
AGTATGCAAAGCATGCATCTCAATTAGTCAGCAACCATAGTCCCGCCCCTAACTCCGCCCATCCCGCCCC
TAACTCCGCCCAGTTCCGCCCATTCTCCGCCCCATGGCTGACTAATTTTTTTTATTTATGCAGAGGCCGA
GGCCGCCTCGGCCTCTGAGCTATTCCAGAAGTAGTGAGGAGGCTTTTTTGGAGGCCTAGGCTTTTGCAAA
GATCGATCAAGAGACAGGATGAGGATCGTTTCGCATGATTGAACAAGATGGATTGCACGCAGGTTCTCCG
GCCGCTTGGGTGGAGAGGCTATTCGGCTATGACTGGGCACAACAGACAATCGGCTGCTCTGATGCCGCCG
TGTTCCGGCTGTCAGCGCAGGGGCGCCCGGTTCTTTTTGTCAAGACCGACCTGTCCGGTGCCCTGAATGA
ACTGCAAGACGAGGCAGCGCGGCTATCGTGGCTGGCCACGACGGGCGTTCCTTGCGCAGCTGTGCTCGAC
GTTGTCACTGAAGCGGGAAGGGACTGGCTGCTATTGGGCGAAGTGCCGGGGCAGGATCTCCTGTCATCTC
ACCTTGCTCCTGCCGAGAAAGTATCCATCATGGCTGATGCAATGCGGCGGCTGCATACGCTTGATCCGGC
TACCTGCCCATTCGACCACCAAGCGAAACATCGCATCGAGCGAGCACGTACTCGGATGGAAGCCGGTCTT
GTCGATCAGGATGATCTGGACGAAGAGCATCAGGGGCTCGCGCCAGCCGAACTGTTCGCCAGGCTCAAGG
CGAGCATGCCCGACGGCGAGGATCTCGTCGTGACCCATGGCGATGCCTGCTTGCCGAATATCATGGTGGA
AAATGGCCGCTTTTCTGGATTCATCGACTGTGGCCGGCTGGGTGTGGCGGACCGCTATCAGGACATAGCG
TTGGCTACCCGTGATATTGCTGAAGAGCTTGGCGGCGAATGGGCTGACCGCTTCCTCGTGCTTTACGGTA
TCGCCGCTCCCGATTCGCAGCGCATCGCCTTCTATCGCCTTCTTGACGAGTTCTTCTGAGCGGGACTCTG
GGGTTCGAAATGACCGACCAAGCGACGCCCAACCTGCCATCACGAGATTTCGATTCCACCGCCGCCTTCT
ATGAAAGGTTGGGCTTCGGAATCGTTTTCCGGGACGCCGGCTGGATGATCCTCCAGCGCGGGGATCTCAT
GCTGGAGTTCTTCGCCCACCCTAGGGGGAGGCTAACTGAAACACGGAAGGAGACAATACCGGAAGGAACC
CGCGCTATGACGGCAATAAAAAGACAGAATAAAACGCACGGTGTTGGGTCGTTTGTTCATAAACGCGGGG
TTCGGTCCCAGGGCTGGCACTCTGTCGATACCCCACCGAGACCCCATTGGGGCCAATACGCCCGCGTTTC
TTCCTTTTCCCCACCCCACCCCCCAAGTTCGGGTGAAGGCCCAGGGCTCGCAGCCAACGTCGGGGCGGCA
GGCCCTGCCATAGCCTCAGGTTACTCATATATACTTTAGATTGATTTAAAACTTCATTTTTAATTTAAAA
GGATCTAGGTGAAGATCCTTTTTGATAATCTCATGACCAAAATCCCTTAACGTGAGTTTTCGTTCCACTG
AGCGTCAGACCCCGTAGAAAAGATCAAAGGATCTTCTTGAGATCCTTTTTTTCTGCGCGTAATCTGCTGC
TTGCAAACAAAAAAACCACCGCTACCAGCGGTGGTTTGTTTGCCGGATCAAGAGCTACCAACTCTTTTTC
CGAAGGTAACTGGCTTCAGCAGAGCGCAGATACCAAATACTGTTCTTCTAGTGTAGCCGTAGTTAGGCCA
CCACTTCAAGAACTCTGTAGCACCGCCTACATACCTCGCTCTGCTAATCCTGTTACCAGTGGCTGCTGCC
AGTGGCGATAAGTCGTGTCTTACCGGGTTGGACTCAAGACGATAGTTACCGGATAAGGCGCAGCGGTCGG
GCTGAACGGGGGGTTCGTGCACACAGCCCAGCTTGGAGCGAACGACCTACACCGAACTGAGATACCTACA
GCGTGAGCTATGAGAAAGCGCCACGCTTCCCGAAGGGAGAAAGGCGGACAGGTATCCGGTAAGCGGCAGG
GTCGGAACAGGAGAGCGCACGAGGGAGCTTCCAGGGGGAAACGCCTGGTATCTTTATAGTCCTGTCGGGT
TTCGCCACCTCTGACTTGAGCGTCGATTTTTGTGATGCTCGTCAGGGGGGCGGAGCCTATGGAAAAACGC
CAGCAACGCGGCCTTTTTACGGTTCCTGGCCTTTTGCTGGCCTTTTGCTCACATGTTCTTTCCTGCGTTA
TCCCCTGATTCTGTGGATAACCGT
Features (pLannotate 1.2.2; 15 found; start..end, strand, type, name):
     76..379     +  enhancer       CMV enhancer: human cytomegalovirus immediate early enhancer
    380..583     +  promoter       CMV promoter: human cytomegalovirus (CMV) immediate early promoter
    606..633     +  misc_feature   MCS (fragment): multiple cloning site
    640..2415    +  CDS            CANX: CALX_HUMAN - Experimental evidence at protein level: Swiss-Prot protein existence level 1. Calcium-binding protein that interacts with newly synthesized glycoproteins in the endoplasmic reticulum. It may act in assisting protein assembly and/or in the retention within the ER of unassembled protein subunits. It seems to play a major role in the quality control apparatus of the ER by the retention of incorrectly folded proteins. Associated with partial T-cell antigen receptor complexes that escape the ER of immature thymocytes, it may function as a signaling complex regulating thymocyte maturati
   2458..3177    +  CDS            mGold: photostable derivative of mVenus (Lee et al., 2020) mammalian codon-optimized
   3194..3277    +  CDS            large T antigen (fragment): large T antigen from SV40 (simian virus 40)
   3300..3421    +  polyA_signal   SV40 poly(A) signal: SV40 polyadenylation signal
   3455..3883    -  rep_origin     f1 ori (sequence partly withheld): f1 bacteriophage origin of replication; arrow indicates direction of (+) strand synthesis
   3910..4014    +  promoter       AmpR promoter: bla
   4016..4373    +  promoter       SV40 promoter: SV40 enhancer and early promoter
   4408..5202    +  CDS            NeoR/KanR: aminoglycoside phosphotransferase from Tn5; aph(3')-II (or nptII); confers resistance to neomycin, kanamycin, and G418 (Geneticin®)
   5223..5375    +  CDS            ble (fragment): BLE_KLEPN - Experimental evidence at protein level: Swiss-Prot protein existence level 1. Binding protein with a strong affinity to the bleomycin family of antibiotics. Binds to CL990; an antimitotic-antibiotic compound. From Klebsiella pneumoniae.
   5434..5481    +  polyA_signal   HSV TK poly(A) signal: herpes simplex virus thymidine kinase polyadenylation signal (Cole and Stacy, 1985)
   5572..5588    -  polyA_signal   bGH poly(A) signal (fragment): bovine growth hormone polyadenylation signal
   5810..6398    +  rep_origin     ori: high-copy-number ColE1/pMB1/pBR322/pUC origin of replication
