[The description below was written by a language model from this plasmid's Addgene catalogue record and pLannotate feature annotations shown in this document.]
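Description:
pCMV-mGold2t-Calnexin-N-14 is a mammalian expression plasmid for labelling the endoplasmic reticulum with a yellow fluorescent protein. It has the layout of a classic N1-type fluorescent protein fusion vector. A high-copy ColE1/pUC origin supports propagation in E. coli, and an f1 origin is also present. A single Tn5 NeoR/KanR cassette is preceded by both the bacterial bla (AmpR) promoter and the SV40 enhancer/early promoter, and it ends in an HSV TK polyadenylation signal. This arrangement gives kanamycin resistance in bacteria and should allow G418 selection in mammalian cells. The short ble, bGH poly(A) and SV40 large T antigen fragments in the annotation appear to be backbone remnants rather than functional parts.

The payload is driven by the human CMV immediate early enhancer and promoter. It consists of the human calnexin (CANX) coding sequence, followed after a short linker-sized gap by a fluorescent protein ORF of about 720 bp, and is terminated by the SV40 poly(A) signal. The fluorescent protein therefore sits at the C terminus of calnexin, an ER-resident chaperone involved in glycoprotein folding and quality control, so the fusion marks the ER in live or fixed mammalian cells. The record lists an I474N mutation without saying which part of the fusion it lies in.

The annotation tool identifies the fluorescent protein as mGold, a photostable mVenus derivative, presumably as the closest match in its database. The plasmid name and stated purpose specify mGold2t, whereas the tag field says mGold2s. This inconsistency cannot be resolved from the record. The listed backbone size of 6,497 bp equals the length of the full sequence, so it probably describes the whole plasmid. The construct comes from work on bright, photostable yellow fluorescent proteins for extended imaging.
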