Addgene plasmid #231776: pCMV-mGold2t-Calnexin-N-14
Purpose: Visualization of ER in mammalian cells using mGold2t
Depositing lab: Francois St-Pierre. Depositing organization: Baylor College of Medicine. Publication: Bright and photostable yellow fluorescent proteins for extended imaging. Lee J, Lai S, Yang S, Zhao S, Blanco FA, Lyons AC, Merino-Urteaga R, Ahrens JF, Nguyen NA, Liu H, Liu Z, Lambert GG, Shaner NC, Chen L, Tolias KF, Zhang J, Ha T, St-Pierre F. Nat Commun. 2025 Apr 4;16(1):3241. doi: 10.1038/s41467-025-58223-5. PubMed 40185748.
Backbone
  Vector backbone: pCMV
  Backbone size w/o insert (bp): 6497
  Vector type: Mammalian Expression
Growth in bacteria
  Bacterial resistance: Kanamycin, 50 μg/mL
  Growth temperature: 37°C
  Growth strain: DH5alpha
  Copy number: High Copy
Gene/Insert
  Gene/Insert name: mGold2t-Calnexin-N-14
  Species: H. sapiens (human)
  Mutation: I474N
  Entrez Gene: CANX (a.k.a. CNX, IP90, P90)
  Promoter: CMV
  Tag / fusion protein: mGold2s (C terminal on insert)
  Cloning method: Unknown
  Sequencing primers: 5′ CMV-F; 3′ SV40pA-R
Terms and licenses: Academic/Nonprofit Terms; Industry Terms: Not Available to Industry
How to cite: pCMV-mGold2t-Calnexin-N-14 was a gift from Francois St-Pierre (Addgene plasmid # 231776 ; http://n2t.net/addgene:231776 ; RRID:Addgene_231776)
